>Addgene plasmid #113906 | MaLionG | addgene full sequence | sequence record 218873 | Addgene NGS Result
CAAGGCAAGGCTTGACCGACAATTGCATGAAGAATCTGCTTAGGGTTAGGCGTTTTGCGCTGCTTCGCGA
TGTACGGGCCAGATATACGCGTTGACATTGATTATTGACTAGTTATTAATAGTAATCAATTACGGGGTCA
TTAGTTCATAGCCCATATATGGAGTTCCGCGTTACATAACTTACGGTAAATGGCCCGCCTGGCTGACCGC
CCAACGACCCCCGCCCATTGACGTCAATAATGACGTATGTTCCCATAGTAACGCCAATAGGGACTTTCCA
TTGACGTCAATGGGTGGAGTATTTACGGTAAACTGCCCACTTGGCAGTACATCAAGTGTATCATATGCCA
AGTACGCCCCCTATTGACGTCAATGACGGTAAATGGCCCGCCTGGCATTATGCCCAGTACATGACCTTAT
GGGACTTTCCTACTTGGCAGTACATCTACGTATTAGTCATCGCTATTACCATGGTGATGCGGTTTTGGCA
GTACATCAATGGGCGTGGATAGCGGTTTGACTCACGGGGATTTCCAAGTCTCCACCCCATTGACGTCAAT
GGGAGTTTGTTTTGGCACCAAAATCAACGGGACTTTCCAAAATGTCGTAACAACTCCGCCCCATTGACGC
AAATGGGCGGTAGGCGTGTACGGTGGGAGGTCTATATAAGCAGAGCTCTCTGGCTAACTAGAGAACCCAC
TGCTTACTGGCTTATCGAAATTAATACGACTCACTATAGGGAGACCCAAGCTGGCTAGCGTTTAAACGGG
CCCTCTAGACTCGAGATGGTGAGCAAGGGCGAGGAGCTGTTCACCGGGGTGGTGCCCATCCTGGTCGAGC
TGGACGGCGACGTAAACGGCCACAAGTTCAGCGTGTCCGGCGAGGGCGAGGGCGATGCCACCTACGGCAA
GCTGACCCTGAAGTTCATCTGCACCACCGGCAAGCTGCCCGTGCCCTGGCCCACCCTCGTGACCACCTTC
GGCTACGGCCTGATGTGCTTCGCCCGCTACCCCGACCACATGAAGCAGCACGACTTCTTCAAGTCCGCCA
TGCCCGAAGGCTACGTCCAGGAGCGCACCATCTTCTTCAAGGACGACGGCAACTACAAGACCCGCGCCGA
GGTGAAGTTCGAGGGCGACACCCTGGTGAACCGCATCGAGCTGAAGGGCATCGACTTCAAGGAGGACGGC
AACATCCTGGGGCACAAGCTGGAGTACAACTGGCGCGGAATGAAGACCGTGAAGGTAAACATCACCACCC
CCGACGGCCCCGTGTACGACGCCGACATCGAGATGGTGAGCGTGCGGGCCGAGAGCGGCGACCTGGGCAT
CCTGCCCGGCCACATCCCCACCAAGGCCCCCCTGAAGATCGGCGCCGTGCGGCTGAAGAAGGACGGCCAG
ACCGAGTACGTGGCCGTGAGCGGCGGCAACGTGGAGGTGCGGCCCGACCAGGTGACCATCACCGCCCAGG
CCGCCGAGACCGCCGAGGGCATCGACAAGGAGCGGGCCGAGGCCGCCCGGCAGCGGGCCCAGGAGCGGCT
GAACAGCCAGAGCGACGACACCGACATCCGGCGGGCCGAGCTGGCCCTGCAGCGGGCCCTGAACCGGCTG
GACGTGGCCGAGATGAAGGCACTGAAGGAATTCAGCCACAACGTCTATATCATGGCCGACAAGCAGAAGA
ACGGCATCAAGGTGAACTTCAAGATCCGCCACAACATCGAGGACGGCAGCGTGCAGCTCGCCGACCACTA
CCAGCAGAACACCCCCATCGGCGACGGCCCCGTGCTGCTGCCCGACAACCACTACCTGAGCTACCAGTCC
GCCCTGAGCAAAGACCCCAACGAGAAGCGCGATCACATGGTCCTGCTGGAGTTCGTGACCGCCGCCGGGA
TCACTCTCGGCATGGACGAGCTGTACAAGTAATTCGAAGCTTAAGTTTAAACCGCTGATCAGCCTCGACT
GTGCCTTCTAGTTGCCAGCCATCTGTTGTTTGCCCCTCCCCCGTGCCTTCCTTGACCCTGGAAGGTGCCA
CTCCCACTGTCCTTTCCTAATAAAATGAGGAAATTGCATCGCATTGTCTGAGTAGGTGTCATTCTATTCT
GGGGGGTGGGGTGGGGCAGGACAGCAAGGGGGAGGATTGGGAAGACAATAGCAGGCATGCTGGGGATGCG
GTGGGCTCTATGGCTTCTGAGGCGGAAAGAACCAGCTGGGGCTCTAGGGGGTATCCCC
[124 nt withheld, positions 2229-2352]
C
[91 nt withheld, positions 2354-2444]
A
[49 nt withheld, positions 2446-2494]
CCTTTGACGTTGGAGTCCACGTTCTTT
[37 nt withheld, positions 2522-2558]
ACCCTATCTCGGTCTATTCTTTTGATTTATAAGGGATTTTGCCGATTTCGGCCTATTGGTTAAAAAATGA
GCTGATTTAACAAAAATTTAACGCGAATTAATTCTGTGGAATGTGTGTCAGTTAGGGTGTGGAAAGTCCC
CAGGCTCCCCAGCAGGCAGAAGTATGCAAAGCATGCATCTCAATTAGTCAGCAACCAGGTGTGGAAAGTC
CCCAGGCTCCCCAGCAGGCAGAAGTATGCAAAGCATGCATCTCAATTAGTCAGCAACCATAGTCCCGCCC
CTAACTCCGCCCATCCCGCCCCTAACTCCGCCCAGTTCCGCCCATTCTCCGCCCCATGGCTGACTAATTT
TTTTTATTTATGCAGAGGCCGAGGCCGCCTCTGCCTCTGAGCTATTCCAGAAGTAGTGAGGAGGCTTTTT
TGGAGGCCTAGGCTTTTGCAAAAAGCTCCCGGGAGCTTGTATATCCATTTTCGGATCTGATCAAGAGACA
GGATGAGGATCGTTTCGCATGATTGAACAAGATGGATTGCACGCAGGTTCTCCGGCCGCTTGGGTGGAGA
GGCTATTCGGCTATGACTGGGCACAACAGACAATCGGCTGCTCTGATGCCGCCGTGTTCCGGCTGTCAGC
GCAGGGGCGCCCGGTTCTTTTTGTCAAGACCGACCTGTCCGGTGCCCTGAATGAACTGCAGGACGAGGCA
GCGCGGCTATCGTGGCTGGCCACGACGGGCGTTCCTTGCGCAGCTGTGCTCGACGTTGTCACTGAAGCGG
GAAGGGACTGGCTGCTATTGGGCGAAGTGCCGGGGCAGGATCTCCTGTCATCTCACCTTGCTCCTGCCGA
GAAAGTATCCATCATGGCTGATGCAATGCGGCGGCTGCATACGCTTGATCCGGCTACCTGCCCATTCGAC
CACCAAGCGAAACATCGCATCGAGCGAGCACGTACTCGGATGGAAGCCGGTCTTGTCGATCAGGATGATC
TGGACGAAGAGCATCAGGGGCTCGCGCCAGCCGAACTGTTCGCCAGGCTCAAGGCGCGCATGCCCGACGG
CGAGGATCTCGTCGTGACCCATGGCGATGCCTGCTTGCCGAATATCATGGTGGAAAATGGCCGCTTTTCT
GGATTCATCGACTGTGGCCGGCTGGGTGTGGCGGACCGCTATCAGGACATAGCGTTGGCTACCCGTGATA
TTGCTGAAGAGCTTGGCGGCGAATGGGCTGACCGCTTCCTCGTGCTTTACGGTATCGCCGCTCCCGATTC
GCAGCGCATCGCCTTCTATCGCCTTCTTGACGAGTTCTTCTGAGCGGGACTCTGGGGTTCGAAATGACCG
ACCAAGCGACGCCCAACCTGCCATCACGAGATTTCGATTCCACCGCCGCCTTCTATGAAAGGTTGGGCTT
CGGAATCGTTTTCCGGGACGCCGGCTGGATGATCCTCCAGCGCGGGGATCTCATGCTGGAGTTCTTCGCC
CACCCCAACTTGTTTATTGCAGCTTATAATGGTTACAAATAAAGCAATAGCATCACAAATTTCACAAATA
AAGCATTTTTTTCACTGCATTCTAGTTGTGGTTTGTCCAAACTCATCAATGTATCTTATCATGTCTGTAT
ACCGTCGACCTCTAGCTAGAGCTTGGCGTAATCATGGTCATAGCTGTTTCCTGTGTGAAATTGTTATCCG
CTCACAATTCCACACAACATACGAGCCGGAAGCATAAAGTGTAAAGCCTGGGGTGCCTAATGAGTGAGCT
AACTCACATTAATTGCGTTGCGCTCACTGCCCGCTTTCCAGTCGGGAAACCTGTCGTGCCAGCTGCATTA
ATGAATCGGCCAACGCGCGGGGAGAGGCGGTTTGCGTATTGGGCGCTCTTCCGCTTCCTCGCTCACTGAC
TCGCTGCGCTCGGTCGTTCGGCTGCGGCGAGCGGTATCAGCTCACTCAAAGGCGGTAATACGGTTATCCA
CAGAATCAGGGGATAACGCAGGAAAGAACATGTGAGCAAAAGGCCAGCAAAAGGCCAGGAACCGTAAAAA
GGCCGCGTTGCTGGCGTTTTTCCATAGGCTCCGCCCCCCTGACGAGCATCACAAAAATCGACGCTCAAGT
CAGAGGTGGCGAAACCCGACAGGACTATAAAGATACCAGGCGTTTCCCCCTGGAAGCTCCCTCGTGCGCT
CTCCTGTTCCGACCCTGCCGCTTACCGGATACCTGTCCGCCTTTCTCCCTTCGGGAAGCGTGGCGCTTTC
TCATAGCTCACGCTGTAGGTATCTCAGTTCGGTGTAGGTCGTTCGCTCCAAGCTGGGCTGTGTGCACGAA
CCCCCCGTTCAGCCCGACCGCTGCGCCTTATCCGGTAACTATCGTCTTGAGTCCAACCCGGTAAGACACG
ACTTATCGCCACTGGCAGCAGCCACTGGTAACAGGATTAGCAGAGCGAGGTATGTAGGCGGTGCTACAGA
GTTCTTGAAGTGGTGGCCTAACTACGGCTACACTAGAAGAACAGTATTTGGTATCTGCGCTCTGCTGAAG
CCAGTTACCTTCGGAAAAAGAGTTGGTAGCTCTTGATCCGGCAAACAAACCACCGCTGGTAGCGGTGGTT
TTTTTGTTTGCAAGCAGCAGATTACGCGCAGAAAAAAAGGATCTCAAGAAGATCCTTTGATCTTTTCTAC
GGGGTCTGACGCTCAGTGGAACGAAAACTCACGTTAAGGGATTTTGGTCATGAGATTATCAAAAAGGATC
TTCACCTAGATCCTTTTAAATTAAAAATGAAGTTTTAAATCAATCTAAAGTATATATGAGTAAACTTGGT
CTGACAGTTACCAATGCTTAATCAGTGAGGCACCTATCTCAGCGATCTGTCTATTTCGTTCATCCATAGT
TGCCTGACTCCCCGTCGTGTAGATAACTACGATACGGGAGGGCTTACCATCTGGCCCCAGTGCTGCAATG
ATACCGCGAGACCCACGCTCACCGGCTCCAGATTTATCAGCAATAAACCAGCCAGCCGGAAGGGCCGAGC
GCAGAAGTGGTCCTGCAACTTTATCCGCCTCCATCCAGTCTATTAATTGTTGCCGGGAAGCTAGAGTAAG
TAGTTCGCCAGTTAATAGTTTGCGCAACGTTGTTGCCATTGCTACAGGCATCGTGGTGTCACGCTCGTCG
TTTGGTATGGCTTCATTCAGCTCCGGTTCCCAACGATCAAGGCGAGTTACATGATCCCCCATGTTGTGCA
AAAAAGCGGTTAGCTCCTTCGGTCCTCCGATCGTTGTCAGAAGTAAGTTGGCCGCAGTGTTATCACTCAT
GGTTATGGCAGCACTGCATAATTCTCTTACTGTCATGCCATCCGTAAGATGCTTTTCTGTGACTGGTGAG
TACTCAACCAAGTCATTCTGAGAATAGTGTATGCGGCGACCGAGTTGCTCTTGCCCGGCGTCAATACGGG
ATAATACCGCGCCACATAGCAGAACTTTAAAAGTGCTCATCATTGGAAAACGTTCTTCGGGGCGAAAACT
CTCAAGGATCTTACCGCTGTTGAGATCCAGTTCGATGTAACCCACTCGTGCACCCAACTGATCTTCAGCA
TCTTTTACTTTCACCAGCGTTTCTGGGTGAGCAAAAACAGGAAGGCAAAATGCCGCAAAAAAGGGAATAA
GGGCGACACGGAAATGTTGAATACTCATACTCTTCCTTTTTCAATATTATTGAAGCATTTATCAGGGTTA
TTGTCTCATGAGCGGATACATATTTGAATGTATTTAGAAAAATAAACAAATAGGGGTTCCGCGCACATTT
CCCCGAAAAGTGCCACCTGACGTCGACGGATCGGGAGATCTCCCGATCCCCTATGGTGCACTCTCAGTAC
AATCTGCTCTGATGCCGCATAGTTAAGCCAGTATCTGCTCCCTGCTTGTGTGTTGGAGGTCGCTGAGTAG
TGCGCGAGCAAAATTTAAGCTACAA
Features (pLannotate 1.2.2; 22 found; start..end, strand, type, name):
     94..473     +  enhancer       CMV enhancer: human cytomegalovirus immediate early enhancer
    474..677     +  promoter       CMV promoter: human cytomegalovirus (CMV) immediate early promoter
    673..706     +  LTR            5' LTR (truncated) (fragment): truncated 5' long terminal repeat (LTR) from HIV-1
    722..740     +  promoter       T7 promoter: promoter for bacteriophage T7 RNA polymerase
    786..1221    +  CDS            VN155(I152L) (fragment): improved N-terminal fragment of mVenus for use in bimolecular fluorescence complementation (BiFC) (Kodama and Hu, 2010)
   1230..1619    +  CDS            atpC: ATPE_BACSU - Experimental evidence at protein level: Swiss-Prot protein existence level 1. Produces ATP from ADP in the presence of a proton gradient across the membrane. From Bacillus subtilis (strain 168).
   1643..1922    +  CDS            EYFP (fragment): enhanced YFP mammalian codon-optimized
   1959..2183    +  polyA_signal   bGH poly(A) signal: bovine growth hormone polyadenylation signal
   2187..2208    +  promoter       SV40 promoter (fragment): SV40 enhancer and early promoter
   2229..2657    +  rep_origin     f1 ori (sequence partly withheld): f1 bacteriophage origin of replication; arrow indicates direction of (+) strand synthesis
   2671..3000    +  promoter       SV40 promoter: SV40 enhancer and early promoter
   3067..3858    +  CDS            neo: KKA2_KLEPN - Also known as kan, nptII. Experimental evidence at protein level: Swiss-Prot protein existence level 1. Resistance to kanamycin, neomycin, paromomycin, ribostamycin, butirosin and gentamicin B. From Klebsiella pneumoniae.
   3882..4040    +  CDS            ble (fragment): BLE_KLEPN - Experimental evidence at protein level: Swiss-Prot protein existence level 1. Binding protein with a strong affinity to the bleomycin family of antibiotics. Binds to CL990; an antimitotic-antibiotic compound. From Klebsiella pneumoniae.
   4035..4156    +  polyA_signal   SV40 poly(A) signal: SV40 polyadenylation signal
   4229..4245    -  protein_bind   lac operator: The lac repressor binds to the lac operator to inhibit transcription in E. coli. This inhibition can be relieved by adding lactose or isopropyl-β-D-thiogalactopyranoside (IPTG). lac repressor encoded by lacI
   4253..4283    -  promoter       lac promoter: promoter for the E. coli lac operon
   4298..4319    -  protein_bind   CAP binding site: CAP binding activates transcription in the presence of cAMP. E. coli catabolite activator protein
   4332..4424    -  CDS            lacI (fragment): lac repressor; lacI; The lac repressor binds to the lac operator to inhibit transcription in E. coli. This inhibition can be relieved by adding lactose or isopropyl-β-D-thiogalactopyranoside (IPTG).
   4607..5195    -  rep_origin     ori: high-copy-number ColE1/pMB1/pBR322/pUC origin of replication
   5366..6226    -  CDS            AmpR: β-lactamase; bla; confers resistance to ampicillin, carbenicillin, and related antibiotics
   6227..6331    -  promoter       AmpR promoter: bla
   6390..6442    -  misc_feature   bom (fragment): basis of mobility region from pBR322
