[The description below was written by a language model from this plasmid's Addgene catalogue record and pLannotate feature annotations shown in this document.]
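Description:
MaLionG is a mammalian expression plasmid built on the pcDNA3.1(-) backbone that encodes a genetically encoded green fluorescent indicator for ATP. It is maintained in E. coli as a high-copy plasmid through a ColE1/pUC-type origin and selected with ampicillin via the β-lactamase gene. An f1 origin is also present. For mammalian cells the backbone carries a neomycin/kanamycin phosphotransferase cassette driven by the SV40 enhancer/early promoter and terminated by the SV40 polyadenylation signal, which can support G418 selection of stable transfectants.

The sensor open reading frame of about 1.1 kb lies downstream of the human CMV immediate-early enhancer and promoter and upstream of the bovine growth hormone polyadenylation signal. A T7 promoter sits between the CMV promoter and the coding region. The feature table shows how the sensor is organised: an N-terminal portion of a Venus/YFP-family fluorescent protein, then the ε subunit of the Bacillus subtilis F-type ATP synthase (atpC), then the remaining C-terminal YFP-family fragment. The ATP-binding ε subunit is thus inserted within a split yellow-green fluorescent protein. This is consistent with a single-fluorophore design in which ATP-dependent conformational change in the binding domain alters fluorescence brightness, and the associated publication title describes the indicators as intensiometric. The exact fluorescent protein variant and linker composition are not stated in the record. A few short annotations, such as a truncated HIV-1 LTR fragment, a ble fragment and a lacI fragment, look like automated matches to backbone sequence rather than functional elements.

The construct is used to express the sensor in mammalian cells for live imaging of ATP dynamics at single-cell resolution, as the green member of a multicolour indicator series.
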