Addgene plasmid #113906: MaLionG
Purpose: Green ATP sensor
Depositing lab: Tetsuya Kitaguchi. Depositing organization: Tokyo Institute of Technology. Publication: RGB-color intensiometric indicators visualize spatiotemporal dynamics of ATP in single cells. Arai S, Kriszt R, Harada K, Looi LS, Matsuda S, Wongso D, Suo S, Ishiura S, Tseng YH, Raghunath M, Ito T, Tsuboi T, Kitaguchi T. Angew Chem Int Ed Engl. 2018 Jun 27. doi: 10.1002/anie.201804304. PubMed 29952110.
Backbone
  Vector backbone: pcDNA3.1(-)
  Backbone size w/o insert (bp): 5400
  Vector type: Mammalian Expression
Growth in bacteria
  Bacterial resistance: Ampicillin, 100 μg/mL
  Growth temperature: 37°C
  Growth strain: DH5alpha
  Copy number: High Copy
Gene/Insert
  Gene/Insert name: MaLionG
  Insert size (bp): 1100
Terms and licenses: Academic/Nonprofit Terms; Industry Terms: Not Available to Industry
How to cite: MaLionG was a gift from Tetsuya Kitaguchi (Addgene plasmid # 113906 ; http://n2t.net/addgene:113906 ; RRID:Addgene_113906)
