>Addgene plasmid #113906 | MaLionG | depositor partial sequence | sequence record 215085 | MaLionG sequence 1199 bps
GCTGGCTAGCGTTTAAACGGGCCCTCTAGACTCGAGATGGTGAGCAAGGGCGAGGAGCTGTTCACCGGGG
TGGTGCCCATCCTGGTCGAGCTGGACGGCGACGTAAACGGCCACAAGTTCAGCGTGTCCGGCGAGGGCGA
GGGCGATGCCACCTACGGCAAGCTGACCCTGAAGTTCATCTGCACCACCGGCAAGCTGCCCGTGCCCTGG
CCCACCCTCGTGACCACCTTCGGCTACGGCCTGATGTGCTTCGCCCGCTACCCCGACCACATGAAGCAGC
ACGACTTCTTCAAGTCCGCCATGCCCGAAGGCTACGTCCAGGAGCGCACCATCTTCTTCAAGGACGACGG
CAACTACAAGACCCGCGCCGAGGTGAAGTTCGAGGGCGACACCCTGGTGAACCGCATCGAGCTGAAGGGC
ATCGACTTCAAGGAGGACGGCAACATCCTGGGGCACAAGCTGGAGTACAACTGGCGCGGAATGAAGACCG
TGAAGGTAAACATCACCACCCCCGACGGCCCCGTGTACGACGCCGACATCGAGATGGTGAGCGTGCGGGC
CGAGAGCGGCGACCTGGGCATCCTGCCCGGCCACATCCCCACCAAGGCCCCCCTGAAGATCGGCGCCGTG
CGGCTGAAGAAGGACGGCCAGACCGAGTACGTGGCCGTGAGCGGCGGCAACGTGGAGGTGCGGCCCGACC
AGGTGACCATCACCGCCCAGGCCGCCGAGACCGCCGAGGGCATCGACAAGGAGCGGGCCGAGGCCGCCCG
GCAGCGGGCCCAGGAGCGGCTGAACAGCCAGAGCGACGACACCGACATCCGGCGGGCCGAGCTGGCCCTG
CAGCGGGCCCTGAACCGGCTGGACGTGGCCGAGATGAAGGCACTGAAGGAATTCAGCCACAACGTCTATA
TCATGGCCGACAAGCAGAAGAACGGCATCAAGGTGAACTTCAAGATCCGCCACAACATCGAGGACGGCAG
CGTGCAGCTCGCCGACCACTACCAGCAGAACACCCCCATCGGCGACGGCCCCGTGCTGCTGCCCGACAAC
CACTACCTGAGCTACCAGTCCGCCCTGAGCAAAGACCCCAACGAGAAGCGCGATCACATGGTCCTGCTGG
AGTTCGTGACCGCCGCCGGGATCACTCTCGGCATGGACGAGCTGTACAAGTAATTCGAAGCTTAAGTTTA
AACCGCTGA
